Addgene plasmid #15290: pBabe-Puro-IKBalpha-wt
Depositing lab: William Hahn. Depositing organization: Dana-Farber Cancer Institute. Publication: Integrative Genomic Approaches Identify IKBKE as a Breast Cancer Oncogene. Boehm JS, Zhao JJ, Yao J, Kim SY, Firestein R, Dunn IF, Sjostrom SK, Garraway LA, Weremowicz S, Richardson AL, Greulich H, Stewart CJ, Mulvey LA, Shen RR, Ambrogio L, Hirozane-Kishikawa T, Hill DE, Vidal M, Meyerson M, Grenier JK, Hinkle G, Root DE, Roberts TM, Lander ES, Polyak K, Hahn WC. Cell. 2007 Jun 15. 129(6):1065-1079. 10.1016/j.cell.2007.03.052 PubMed 17574021.
Backbone
  Vector backbone: pBabe-puro
  Backbone size w/o insert (bp): 5100
  Vector type: Mammalian Expression, Retroviral
Growth in bacteria
  Bacterial resistance: Ampicillin, 100 μg/mL
  Growth temperature: 37°C
  Growth strain: DH5alpha
  Copy number: High Copy
Gene/Insert
  Gene/Insert name: inhibitor of Kappa B alpha (alt name: IKB alpha)
  Species: H. sapiens (human)
  Insert size (bp): 1000
  Entrez Gene: NFKBIA (a.k.a. EDAID2, IKBA, MAD-3, NFKBI)
  Cloning method: Restriction Enzyme; 5′ cloning site BglII/BamHI (destroyed during cloning); 3′ cloning site EcoRI (not destroyed)
  Sequencing primers: 5′ MSCV
Terms and licenses: Academic/Nonprofit Terms; Industry Terms: Not Available to Industry
How to cite: pBabe-Puro-IKBalpha-wt was a gift from William Hahn (Addgene plasmid # 15290 ; http://n2t.net/addgene:15290 ; RRID:Addgene_15290)
