[The description below was written by a language model from this plasmid's Addgene catalogue record.]
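Description:
pBabe-Puro-IKBalpha-wt is a retroviral mammalian expression plasmid built on the pBabe-puro backbone (about 5.1 kb without insert) and carrying the wild-type human inhibitor of kappa B alpha (IκBα, gene symbol NFKBIA) as an insert of roughly 1 kb. The coding fragment was placed by restriction cloning, with a BglII/BamHI junction at the 5′ end that was destroyed by the compatible-end ligation and an intact EcoRI site at the 3′ end. In bacteria the plasmid is maintained at high copy number under ampicillin selection.

No feature table accompanies this entry, so the regulatory elements are not itemised. pBabe-puro vectors are generally Moloney murine leukaemia virus-based designs in which the insert is transcribed from the 5′ long terminal repeat, a packaging signal allows the genomic RNA to be encapsidated when the plasmid is introduced into a packaging cell line, and a separate internal promoter drives a puromycin resistance gene so that stably transduced mammalian cells can be selected. The record lists no epitope tag or reporter fused to the insert.

IκBα binds NF-κB dimers and holds them inactive in the cytoplasm until signal-induced phosphorylation by IκB kinases triggers its degradation. The "wt" designation indicates the unmodified protein, in contrast to non-degradable mutant forms, although the record does not describe any companion constructs. The plasmid is associated with a study identifying IKBKE as a breast cancer oncogene, consistent with use for stable IκBα expression to examine NF-κB pathway regulation in mammalian cells.
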