>Addgene plasmid #15290 | pBabe-Puro-IKBalpha-wt | addgene partial sequence | sequence record 21759 | 15290 with pBABE5'
CGGCCGAGCGTCCCCAGGAGTGGGCCATGGAGGGCCCCCGCGACGGGCTGAAGAAGGAGCGGCTACTGGA
CGACCGCCACGACAGCGGCCTGGACTCCATGAAAGACGAGGAGTACGAGCAGATGGTCAAGGAGCTGCAG
GAGATCCGCCTCGAGCCGCAGGAGGTGCCGCGCGGCTCGGAGCCCTGGAAGCAGCAGCTCACCGAGGACG
GGGACTCGTTCCTGCACTTGGCCATCATCCATGAAGAAAAGGCACTGACCATGGAAGTGATCCGCCAGGT
GAAGGGAGACCTGGCCTTCCTCAACTTCCAGAACAACCTGCAGCAGACTCCACTCCACTTGGCTGTGATC
ACCAACCAGCCAGAAATTGCTGAGGCACTTCTGGGAGCTGGCTGTGATCCTGAGCTCCGAGACTTTCGAG
GAAATACCCCCCTACACCTTGCCTGTGAGCAGGGCTGCCTGGCCAGCGTGGGAGTCCTGACTCAGTCCTG
CACCACCCCGCACCTCCACTCCATCCTGAAGGCTACCAACTACAATGGCCACACGTGTCTACACTTAGCC
TCTATCCATGGCTACCTGGGCATCGTGGAGCTTTTGGTGTCCTTGGGTGCTGATGTCAATGCTCAGGAGC
CCTGTAATG
